Addgene plasmid #139790: pET19b_4CL + STS
Purpose: expression of biosynthetic enzymes 4CL and STS
Depositing lab: Roman Jerala. Depositing organization: National Institute of Chemistry. Publication: Metabolic enzyme clustering by coiled coils improves the biosynthesis of resveratrol and mevalonate. Fink T, Stevovic B, Verwaal R, Roubos JA, Gaber R, Bencina M, Jerala R, Gradisar H. AMB Express. 2020 May 24;10(1):97. doi: 10.1186/s13568-020-01031-5. PubMed 32448937.
Backbone
  Vector backbone: pET19b
  Backbone size w/o insert (bp): 5700
  Vector type: Bacterial Expression
Growth in bacteria
  Bacterial resistance: Ampicillin, 100 μg/mL
  Growth temperature: 37°C
  Growth strain: DH5alpha
  Copy number: Unknown
Gene/Insert 1
  Gene/Insert name: 4CL
  Species: A. thaliana (mustard weed)
  Insert size (bp): 1700
Gene/Insert 2
  Gene/Insert name: STS
  Species: vitis vinifera
  Insert size (bp): 1300
Terms and licenses: Academic/Nonprofit Terms; Industry Terms: Not Available to Industry
How to cite: pET19b_4CL + STS was a gift from Roman Jerala (Addgene plasmid # 139790 ; http://n2t.net/addgene:139790 ; RRID:Addgene_139790)
