[The description below was written by a language model from this plasmid's Addgene catalogue record and pLannotate feature annotations shown in this document.]
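Description:
pET19b_4CL + STS is a bacterial expression plasmid built on the pET19b backbone that co-expresses two plant enzymes of the resveratrol pathway in E. coli. The sequenced record is about 8.9 kb. It replicates from a pBR322/ColE1-type origin accompanied by the rop gene and the bom mobilisation region, and is selected with ampicillin through the bla (TEM β-lactamase) gene under its own promoter. Several short tetracycline-resistance fragments in the annotation are non-functional remnants of the pBR322 ancestry of the pET series rather than a usable marker.

The payload consists of two separate, similarly organised expression cassettes in the same orientation. Each has its own T7 promoter with an adjacent lac operator, the T7 gene 10 ribosome binding site, a short match to a 6xHis-containing tag upstream of the coding sequence, and a T7 terminator. One cassette encodes Arabidopsis thaliana 4-coumarate:CoA ligase (4CL1), which converts hydroxycinnamic acids into their CoA thioesters. The other encodes Vitis vinifera stilbene synthase (STS, matching VINST1). A small fragment annotated as a T7 gene 10B-derived sequence lies between each coding sequence and its terminator; the record does not clarify whether it is translated. A plasmid-borne lacI gene supplies repressor, so transcription stays low until IPTG or lactose induction in a host that provides T7 RNA polymerase.

The stated purpose is expression of the biosynthetic enzymes 4CL and STS. The associated study examined whether coiled-coil-mediated clustering of metabolic enzymes improves resveratrol and mevalonate production. No coiled-coil segments are annotated here, which suggests an unfused enzyme pair, although the record does not state this.
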