Features (pLannotate 1.2.2; 26 found; start..end, strand, type, name):
     27..74      -  terminator     T7 terminator: transcription terminator for bacteriophage T7 RNA polymerase
     82..131     -  CDS            SET1 (fragment): solubility-enhancement tag derived from T7 phage gene 10B
    142..1314    -  CDS            VINST1: THS1_VITVI - Also known as STS2, VST1. Experimental evidence at protein level: Swiss-Prot protein existence level 1. Mediates resistance to pathogens which are sensitive to stilbenes such as Botrytis cinerea, Eutypa lata and Plasmopora viticola by enhancing the production of phytoalexins. Confers resistance to Phytophthora palmivora when expressed in papaya. From Vitis vinifera (Grape).
   1369..1386    -  CDS            capTEV™ (fragment): composite tag for in vivo biotinylation, TEV protease cleavage, and 6xHis tagging
   1399..1421    -  RBS            RBS: efficient ribosome binding site from bacteriophage T7 gene 10 (Olins and Rangwala, 1989)
   1436..1460    -  protein_bind   lac operator: The lac repressor binds to the lac operator to inhibit transcription in E. coli. This inhibition can be relieved by adding lactose or isopropyl-β-D-thiogalactopyranoside (IPTG). lac repressor encoded by lacI
   1461..1479    -  promoter       T7 promoter: promoter for bacteriophage T7 RNA polymerase
   1537..1641    +  CDS            TcR (fragment): tetracycline efflux protein; tet; confers resistance to tetracycline
   1664..1711    -  terminator     T7 terminator: transcription terminator for bacteriophage T7 RNA polymerase
   1719..1768    -  CDS            SET1 (fragment): solubility-enhancement tag derived from T7 phage gene 10B
   1782..3461    -  CDS            4CL1: 4CL1_ARATH - Experimental evidence at protein level: Swiss-Prot protein existence level 1. Produces CoA thioesters of a variety of hydroxy- and methoxy- substituted cinnamic acids, which are used to synthesize several phenylpropanoid-derived compounds, including anthocyanins, flavonoids, isoflavonoids, coumarins, lignin, suberin and wall-bound phenolics. From Arabidopsis thaliana (Mouse-ear cress).
   3516..3533    -  CDS            capTEV™ (fragment): composite tag for in vivo biotinylation, TEV protease cleavage, and 6xHis tagging
   3546..3568    -  RBS            RBS: efficient ribosome binding site from bacteriophage T7 gene 10 (Olins and Rangwala, 1989)
   3583..3607    -  protein_bind   lac operator: The lac repressor binds to the lac operator to inhibit transcription in E. coli. This inhibition can be relieved by adding lactose or isopropyl-β-D-thiogalactopyranoside (IPTG). lac repressor encoded by lacI
   3608..3626    -  promoter       T7 promoter: promoter for bacteriophage T7 RNA polymerase
   3648..3927    +  CDS            TcR (fragment): tetracycline efflux protein; tet; confers resistance to tetracycline
   3935..4012    +  promoter       lacI promoter: lacI
   4013..5095    +  CDS            lacI: lac repressor; lacI; The lac repressor binds to the lac operator to inhibit transcription in E. coli. This inhibition can be relieved by adding lactose or isopropyl-β-D-thiogalactopyranoside (IPTG).
   5108..5129    +  protein_bind   CAP binding site: CAP binding activates transcription in the presence of cAMP. E. coli catabolite activator protein
   5144..5768    +  CDS            TcR (fragment): tetracycline efflux protein; tet; confers resistance to tetracycline
   6010..6390    -  CDS            YPB1_ECOLX: Protein predicted: Swiss-Prot protein existence level 4. From Escherichia coli.
   6407..6598    +  CDS            rop: Rop protein, which maintains plasmids at low copy number; rop
   6700..6839    +  misc_feature   bom: basis of mobility region from pBR322
   7025..7613    -  rep_origin     ori: high-copy-number ColE1/pMB1/pBR322/pUC origin of replication
   7787..8644    -  CDS            bla: BLAT_ECOLX - Experimental evidence at protein level: Swiss-Prot protein existence level 1. TEM-type are the most prevalent beta-lactamases in enterobacteria; they hydrolyze the beta-lactam bond in susceptible beta-lactam antibiotics, thus conferring resistance to penicillins and cephalosporins. TEM-3 and TEM-4 are capable of hydrolyzing cefotaxime and ceftazidime. TEM-5 is capable of hydrolyzing ceftazidime. TEM-6 is capable of hydrolyzing ceftazidime and aztreonam. TEM-8/CAZ-2, TEM- 16/CAZ-7 and TEM-24/CAZ-6 are markedly active against ceftazidime. IRT- 4 shows resistance to beta-lactamase in
   8645..8749    -  promoter       AmpR promoter: bla
>Addgene plasmid #139790 | pET19b_4CL + STS | addgene full sequence | sequence record 308958 | Addgene NGS Result
TTCCCGGATATAGTTCCTCCTTTCAGCAAAAAACCCCTCAAGACCCGTTTAGAGGCCCCAAGGGGTTATG
CTAGTTATTGCTCAGCGGTGGCAGCAGCCAACTCAGCTTCCTTTCGGGCTTTGTTAGCAGCCGGATCCTT
AATTGGTAACCATCGGAATGCTATGCAGAACAACGGTTTCAATGGTCAGACCCGGACCAAAACCAAACAG
AACACCCCAATCCAGACCTTCACCGGTGGTTGCACGTTCACCTTTCAGGCTTTTTTTGCGCATTTCATCC
AGAATAAACAGAACACATGCGCTGCTCATATTACCATATTCGCTCAGAACATGACGGGTTGCTTCCAGTT
TCTTTTTGTCCAGGTTCAGTTTTGCTTCAACTGCATCCAGAATTGCCGGACCACCCGGATGTGCAATCCA
AAACAGGCTATTCCAATCGCTAATACCCAGCGGATCAAATGCCTGGGTCAGACATTTTTCAACATTTTCG
CTAATCAGGGTCGGAACATTCGGCCACAGATGAAAGGTCAGACCAACTTCACGCAGATTACCTGCAATTG
CACCGGCACTATTCGGAATAAAGGTCTGTGCTGCGCTAACCAGCTGAAACAGCGGACGTTCAATGCTAAT
ATCCGGATCGCTACCAACAATAACTGCTGCGCTACCATCACCAAACAGTGCCTGACCAACCAGGCTATCC
AGTGCATCTTCGCTCGGACCACGAAAGGTAACAACGGTAATTTCGCTACAAACAACCAGAACACGTGCAC
CGGCATTATTTTCTGCCAGATCTTTTGCGGTACGCAGAACGGTGCCACCGGCATAACAACCCTGATGATA
CAGCATAACACGACGAACGCTCGGTTCCAGACCCAGCAGATTTGCCAGTTTATAATCTGCACCAGGCATT
TCAACACCACTGGTGGTACAAAAAACCAGATGGGTAATTTTGCTTTTCGGCTGACCCCATTCTTTCAGGG
CTTTCAGTGCTGCTTCTTTACCCAGTTTCGGAACTTCTGCGGTGATAATTTCTTGACGAATATTCAGGCT
CGGTGCCATATATGCACCAATATTCGGATGTTCTTCCAGCATTTCTTCGGTCAGGTGGATATAGCGTTTT
TTGATCATGCTTTTATCGCAGATGCGGTTAAATTTCTTTTTCAGTGCGGTCATGTGTTCGCTTTTGGTCA
CTTTAAAGTAATAATCGGCATAATCGCTCTGATAAACACAATGATCCGGTGTTGCGGTGCCAATTGCCAG
AATGGTTGCCGGACCTTTTGCACGCTGTGCATTACGAAATTCTTCAACGCTTGCCTCGAGCATATGCTTG
TCGTCGTCGTCGATATGGCCGCTGCTGTGATGATGATGATGATGATGATGATGATGGCCCATGGTATATC
TCCTTCTTAAAGTTAAACAAAATTATTTCTAGAGGGGAATTGTTATCCGCTCACAATTCCCCTATAGTGA
GTCGTATTAAAGCTTTAATGCGGTAGTTTATCACAGTTAAATTGCTAACGCAGTCAGGCACCGTGTATGA
AATCTAACAATGCGCTCATCGTCATCCTCGGCACCGTCACCCTGGATGCTGTAGGCATAGGCTTGGTTAT
GCCGGTACTGCCGGGCCTCTTGCGGGATATCCGGATATAGTTCCTCCTTTCAGCAAAAAACCCCTCAAGA
CCCGTTTAGAGGCCCCAAGGGGTTATGCTAGTTATTGCTCAGCGGTGGCAGCAGCCAACTCAGCTTCCTT
TCGGGCTTTGTTAGCAGCCGGATCCTTAACCCAGACCATTTGCCAGTTTTGCACGCAGATCTTTACGCAG
AATTTTACCGCTCGGTGCTTTCGGAATGCTCTCGGTAAAAAACACTTTGTTGATGCGTTTGTAGAACACC
ACCTGTTTGCTAACAAACTGTTTAACATCATCTTCGCTCAGTTCGCTATCTTTGCTTTTCACAACAAATG
CAACCGGAACTTCGCCTGCTGCTTCTTCTTTCATTGCAACAACTGCAACATCGGTAATATCCGGATGACC
AATCAGCAGTGCTTCCAGTTCTGCCGGTGCAACCTGAAAACCTTTGTATTTGATCAGCTCTTTCAGACGA
TCCACAATAAACAGTTCGTCATCATCATCAATCAGACCAATATCACCTGTATGCAGCCAACCATCTTTAT
CAATGGTTTCTGCGGTTGCTGCCGGATTATTCAGATAGCCTTTCATAATCTGGTGACCACGAATACAAAT
TTCACCAGGCTGATTACGGCTCAGGCTATCACCGGTATCCGGATCAACAATTTTCATTTCTGCATTACGA
ACAACGGTGCCACATGCACCACTTTTAACCGGAAACGGTTCTTTTGCAAAACCCAGGCTCATTGCCAGAA
CCGGACCTGCTTCGGTCATACCATAACCCTGACCCAGTTTTGCATTCGGAAATTTGGCATTAACTGCATC
TTCCAGTTCTTTACCCAGCGGAGCTGCACCGCTTTTAACAACACGAATGCTGCTCAGATCATATTTTTCG
GTTTCGCTGCTTTTTGCAATTGCCAGAACAATAGGCGGAACCATCGGTGCAACGGTAACTTTACAACGCT
GGATCAGTTCCAGCAGCAGATTAATTTCAAATTTCGGCATAATCAGAATTGCTGCACCAACACGCAGACC
ACACAGCATAATGCTATTCAGTGCATAAATATGAAACATCGGCAGCACACACAGAATAACATCGTCGCTA
TGAAAATACAGATTCGGATTTTCACCATCAACCTGCTGTGCAACGCTGGTAACCAGACCTTTATGGGTCA
GCATAACACCTTTCGGCAGACCGGTGGTGCCGCTGCTATACGGCAGTGCAACAACATCATCCGGACTAAT
TTCAACGCTATCAATAACTTCGCTTGCTTCGGTGGTGCTCTGGGTCAGTTCGGTAAAACGCAGACAACCT
TCCGGAATCGGAACGCTTTCATTATCATCGATGCAAACAATCACAACACCATCATCATTTTGCAGCGGTT
TGATTTTGTCCACGTAACGTGCTTCGGTAATAATCAGTTTGGTGTTGCTTGCTTTTGCCTGTTTTGCAAT
TTCTGCCGGTGTAAAAAACGGATTTGCTGCGGTTGCGGTTGCACCACGAAAGCTGGCTGCCAGAAAGCTC
AGAACAAATTCCGGACAATTCGGCAGCAGCAGCATAACAACGTCATTCTGATTCACACCCAGTTTATGAA
AATTGGCTGCAATCTGACGGCTGATCACATGAACATCACTATAGGTATAAACATGACCGGTCGGACCATT
AATCAGACACGGTTTGGTGGCAAACTCGCTAATGTTCTGAAAGATATAATCGTGCAGGCTCAGATGATTC
GGAATATAGATATCCGGCAGTTTGCTACGAAAAATCACGTCGCTGTTGTTATTGTTGCTCTGTTTTTCCA
TAACCTGGCTAACTGCCTGTTCTTGCGGTGCCTCGAGCATATGCTTGTCGTCGTCGTCGATATGGCCGCT
GCTGTGATGATGATGATGATGATGATGATGATGGCCCATGGTATATCTCCTTCTTAAAGTTAAACAAAAT
TATTTCTAGAGGGGAATTGTTATCCGCTCACAATTCCCCTATAGTGAGTCGTATTAATTTCGCGGGATCG
AGATCTCGATCCTCTACGCCGGACGCATCGTGGCCGGCATCACCGGCGCCACAGGTGCGGTTGCTGGCGC
CTATATCGCCGACATCACCGATGGGGAAGATCGGGCTCGCCACTTCGGGCTCATGAGCGCTTGTTTCGGC
GTGGGTATGGTGGCAGGCCCCGTGGCCGGGGGACTGTTGGGCGCCATCTCCTTGCATGCACCATTCCTTG
CGGCGGCGGTGCTCAACGGCCTCAACCTACTACTGGGCTGCTTCCTAATGCAGGAGTCGCATAAGGGAGA
GCGTCGAGATCCCGGACACCATCGAATGGCGCAAAACCTTTCGCGGTATGGCATGATAGCGCCCGGAAGA
GAGTCAATTCAGGGTGGTGAATGTGAAACCAGTAACGTTATACGATGTCGCAGAGTATGCCGGTGTCTCT
TATCAGACCGTTTCCCGCGTGGTGAACCAGGCCAGCCACGTTTCTGCGAAAACGCGGGAAAAAGTGGAAG
CGGCGATGGCGGAGCTGAATTACATTCCCAACCGCGTGGCACAACAACTGGCGGGCAAACAGTCGTTGCT
GATTGGCGTTGCCACCTCCAGTCTGGCCCTGCACGCGCCGTCGCAAATTGTCGCGGCGATTAAATCTCGC
GCCGATCAACTGGGTGCCAGCGTGGTGGTGTCGATGGTAGAACGAAGCGGCGTCGAAGCCTGTAAAGCGG
CGGTGCACAATCTTCTCGCGCAACGCGTCAGTGGGCTGATCATTAACTATCCGCTGGATGACCAGGATGC
CATTGCTGTGGAAGCTGCCTGCACTAATGTTCCGGCGTTATTTCTTGATGTCTCTGACCAGACACCCATC
AACAGTATTATTTTCTCCCATGAAGACGGTACGCGACTGGGCGTGGAGCATCTGGTCGCATTGGGTCACC
AGCAAATCGCGCTGTTAGCGGGCCCATTAAGTTCTGTCTCGGCGCGTCTGCGTCTGGCTGGCTGGCATAA
ATATCTCACTCGCAATCAAATTCAGCCGATAGCGGAACGGGAAGGCGACTGGAGTGCCATGTCCGGTTTT
CAACAAACCATGCAAATGCTGAATGAGGGCATCGTTCCCACTGCGATGCTGGTTGCCAACGATCAGATGG
CGCTGGGCGCAATGCGCGCCATTACCGAGTCCGGGCTGCGCGTTGGTGCGGATATCTCGGTAGTGGGATA
CGACGATACCGAAGACAGCTCATGTTATATCCCGCCGTTAACCACCATCAAACAGGATTTTCGCCTGCTG
GGGCAAACCAGCGTGGACCGCTTGCTGCAACTCTCTCAGGGCCAGGCGGTGAAGGGCAATCAGCTGTTGC
CCGTCTCACTGGTGAAAAGAAAAACCACCCTGGCGCCCAATACGCAAACCGCCTCTCCCCGCGCGTTGGC
CGATTCATTAATGCAGCTGGCACGACAGGTTTCCCGACTGGAAAGCGGGCAGTGAGCGCAACGCAATTAA
TGTAAGTTAGCTCACTCATTAGGCACCGGGATCTCGACCGATGCCCTTGAGAGCCTTCAACCCAGTCAGC
TCCTTCCGGTGGGCGCGGGGCATGACTATCGTCGCCGCACTTATGACTGTCTTCTTTATCATGCAACTCG
TAGGACAGGTGCCGGCAGCGCTCTGGGTCATTTTCGGCGAGGACCGCTTTCGCTGGAGCGCGACGATGAT
CGGCCTGTCGCTTGCGGTATTCGGAATCTTGCACGCCCTCGCTCAAGCCTTCGTCACTGGTCCCGCCACC
AAACGTTTCGGCGAGAAGCAGGCCATTATCGCCGGCATGGCGGCCGACGCGCTGGGCTACGTCTTGCTGG
CGTTCGCGACGCGAGGCTGGATGGCCTTCCCCATTATGATTCTTCTCGCTTCCGGCGGCATCGGGATGCC
CGCGTTGCAGGCCATGCTGTCCAGGCAGGTAGATGACGACCATCAGGGACAGCTTCAAGGATCGCTCGCG
GCTCTTACCAGCCTAACTTCGATCATTGGACCGCTGATCGTCACGGCGATTTATGCCGCCTCGGCGAGCA
CATGGAACGGGTTGGCATGGATTGTAGGCGCCGCCCTATACCTTGTCTGCCTCCCCGCGTTGCGTCGCGG
TGCATGGAGCCGGGCCACCTCGACCTGAATGGAAGCCGGCGGCACCTCGCTAACGGATTCACCACTCCAA
GAATTGGAGCCAATCAATTCTTGCGGAGAACTGTGAATGCGCAAACCAACCCTTGGCAGAACATATCCAT
CGCGTCCGCCATCTCCAGCAGCCGCACGCGGCGCATCTCGGGCAGCGTTGGGTCCTGGCCACGGGTGCGC
ATGATCGTGCTCCTGTCGTTGAGGACCCGGCTAGGCTGGCGGGGTTGCCTTACTGGTTAGCAGAATGAAT
CACCGATACGCGAGCGAACGTGAAGCGACTGCTGCTGCAAAACGTCTGCGACCTGAGCAACAACATGAAT
GGTCTTCGGTTTCCGTGTTTCGTAAAGTCTGGAAACGCGGAAGTCAGCGCCCTGCACCATTATGTTCCGG
ATCTGCATCGCAGGATGCTGCTGGCTACCCTGTGGAACACCTACATCTGTATTAACGAAGCGCTGGCATT
GACCCTGAGTGATTTTTCTCTGGTCCCGCCGCATCCATACCGCCAGTTGTTTACCCTCACAACGTTCCAG
TAACCGGGCATGTTCATCATCAGTAACCCGTATCGTGAGCATCCTCTCTCGTTTCATCGGTATCATTACC
CCCATGAACAGAAATCCCCCTTACACGGAGGCATCAGTGACCAAACAGGAAAAAACCGCCCTTAACATGG
CCCGCTTTATCAGAAGCCAGACATTAACGCTTCTGGAGAAACTCAACGAGCTGGACGCGGATGAACAGGC
AGACATCTGTGAATCGCTTCACGACCACGCTGATGAGCTTTACCGCAGCTGCCTCGCGCGTTTCGGTGAT
GACGGTGAAAACCTCTGACACATGCAGCTCCCGGAGACGGTCACAGCTTGTCTGTAAGCGGATGCCGGGA
GCAGACAAGCCCGTCAGGGCGCGTCAGCGGGTGTTGGCGGGTGTCGGGGCGCAGCCATGACCCAGTCACG
TAGCGATAGCGGAGTGTATACTGGCTTAACTATGCGGCATCAGAGCAGATTGTACTGAGAGTGCACCATT
GCGGTGTGAAATACCGCACAGATGCGTAAGGAGAAAATACCGCATCAGGCGCTCTTCCGCTTCCTCGCTC
ACTGACTCGCTGCGCTCGGTCGTTCGGCTGCGGCGAGCGGTATCAGCTCACTCAAAGGCGGTAATACGGT
TATCCACAGAATCAGGGGATAACGCAGGAAAGAACATGTGAGCAAAAGGCCAGCAAAAGGCCAGGAACCG
TAAAAAGGCCGCGTTGCTGGCGTTTTTCCATAGGCTCCGCCCCCCTGACGAGCATCACAAAAATCGACGC
TCAAGTCAGAGGTGGCGAAACCCGACAGGACTATAAAGATACCAGGCGTTTCCCCCTGGAAGCTCCCTCG
TGCGCTCTCCTGTTCCGACCCTGCCGCTTACCGGATACCTGTCCGCCTTTCTCCCTTCGGGAAGCGTGGC
GCTTTCTCATAGCTCACGCTGTAGGTATCTCAGTTCGGTGTAGGTCGTTCGCTCCAAGCTGGGCTGTGTG
CACGAACCCCCCGTTCAGCCCGACCGCTGCGCCTTATCCGGTAACTATCGTCTTGAGTCCAACCCGGTAA
GACACGACTTATCGCCACTGGCAGCAGCCACTGGTAACAGGATTAGCAGAGCGAGGTATGTAGGCGGTGC
TACAGAGTTCTTGAAGTGGTGGCCTAACTACGGCTACACTAGAAGGACAGTATTTGGTATCTGCGCTCTG
CTGAAGCCAGTTACCTTCGGAAAAAGAGTTGGTAGCTCTTGATCCGGCAAACAAACCACCGCTGGTAGCG
GTGGTTTTTTTGTTTGCAAGCAGCAGATTACGCGCAGAAAAAAAGGATCTCAAGAAGATCCTTTGATCTT
TTCTACGGGGTCTGACGCTCAGTGGAACGAAAACTCACGTTAAGGGATTTTGGTCATGAGATTATCAAAA
AGGATCTTCACCTAGATCCTTTTAAATTAAAAATGAAGTTTTAAATCAATCTAAAGTATATATGAGTAAA
CTTGGTCTGACAGTTACCAATGCTTAATCAGTGAGGCACCTATCTCAGCGATCTGTCTATTTCGTTCATC
CATAGTTGCCTGACTCCCCGTCGTGTAGATAACTACGATACGGGAGGGCTTACCATCTGGCCCCAGTGCT
GCAATGATACCGCGAGAGCCACGCTCACCGGCTCCAGATTTATCAGCAATAAACCAGCCAGCCGGAAGGG
CCGAGCGCAGAAGTGGTCCTGCAACTTTATCCGCCTCCATCCAGTCTATTAATTGTTGCCGGGAAGCTAG
AGTAAGTAGTTCGCCAGTTAATAGTTTGCGCAACGTTGTTGCCATTGCTGCAGGCATCGTGGTGTCACGC
TCGTCGTTTGGTATGGCTTCATTCAGCTCCGGTTCCCAACGATCAAGGCGAGTTACATGATCCCCCATGT
TGTGCAAAAAAGCGGTTAGCTCCTTCGGTCCTCCGATCGTTGTCAGAAGTAAGTTGGCCGCAGTGTTATC
ACTCATGGTTATGGCAGCACTGCATAATTCTCTTACTGTCATGCCATCCGTAAGATGCTTTTCTGTGACT
GGTGAGTACTCAACCAAGTCATTCTGAGAATAGTGTATGCGGCGACCGAGTTGCTCTTGCCCGGCGTCAA
CACGGGATAATACCGCGCCACATAGCAGAACTTTAAAAGTGCTCATCATTGGAAAACGTTCTTCGGGGCG
AAAACTCTCAAGGATCTTACCGCTGTTGAGATCCAGTTCGATGTAACCCACTCGTGCACCCAACTGATCT
TCAGCATCTTTTACTTTCACCAGCGTTTCTGGGTGAGCAAAAACAGGAAGGCAAAATGCCGCAAAAAAGG
GAATAAGGGCGACACGGAAATGTTGAATACTCATACTCTTCCTTTTTCAATATTATTGAAGCATTTATCA
GGGTTATTGTCTCATGAGCGGATACATATTTGAATGTATTTAGAAAAATAAACAAATAGGGGTTCCGCGC
ACATTTCCCCGAAAAGTGCCACCTGACGTCTAAGAAACCATTATTATCATGACATTAACCTATAAAAATA
GGCGTATCACGAGGCCCTTTCGTCTTCAAGAA
